Addgene plasmid #66385: GPRC5D-Tango
Purpose: Expression of G protein-coupled receptors for PRESTO-Tango: parallel receptorome expression and screening via transcriptional output, with transcriptional activation following arrestin translocation
Depositing lab: Bryan Roth. Publication: PRESTO-Tango as an open-source resource for interrogation of the druggable human GPCRome. Kroeze WK, Sassano MF, Huang XP, Lansu K, McCorvy JD, Giguere PM, Sciaky N, Roth BL. Nat Struct Mol Biol. 2015 May;22(5):362-9. doi: 10.1038/nsmb.3014. Epub 2015 Apr 20. PubMed 25895059.
Backbone
  Vector backbone: empty Tango
  Backbone size w/o insert (bp): 6632
  Vector type: Mammalian Expression
  Selectable markers: Neomycin (select with G418)
Growth in bacteria
  Bacterial resistance: Ampicillin, 100 μg/mL
  Growth temperature: 37°C
  Growth strain: DH5alpha
  Copy number: High Copy
Gene/Insert
  Gene/Insert name: GPRC5D
  Species: H. sapiens (human)
  Insert size (bp): 1035
  Entrez Gene: GPRC5D
  Promoter: CMV
  Tag / fusion protein: FLAG (N terminal on backbone)
  Cloning method: Restriction Enzyme; 5′ cloning site NotI (not destroyed); 3′ cloning site XhoI (unknown if destroyed)
  Sequencing primers: 5′ CMV-F; 3′ Tet-R
Terms and licenses: Academic/Nonprofit Terms; Industry Terms: Not Available to Industry
Depositor comments: Please note: Most of the PRESTO-Tango vectors do not contain the XhoI cut site downstream of the tTA sequence and instead carry an XbaI site. If you need to perform an XhoI digest we recommend sequencing with a forward primer at the C-terminus of tTA to determine which of the two sites is present. Suggested primer: 5-gagctccacttagacggcgagg-3. Original backbone was pcDNA3.1(+). These plasmids were generated as part of the Illuminating the Druggable Genome (IDG) program sponsored by the NIH Common Fund. The goal of this program is to identify, gather, and distribute information and resources for proteins that currently are not well-studied yet belong to commonly drug-targeted protein families: protein kinases, non-olfactory G-protein coupled receptors (GPCRs), and ion channels. The IDG program is designed to develop fundamental research tools for understudied proteins, elucidate their function, and disseminate the IDG-related resources and data to the greater scientific community.
How to cite: GPRC5D-Tango was a gift from Bryan Roth (Addgene plasmid # 66385 ; http://n2t.net/addgene:66385 ; RRID:Addgene_66385)
