[The description below was written by a language model from this plasmid's Addgene catalogue record.]
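Description:
GPRC5D-Tango is a mammalian expression plasmid from the PRESTO-Tango collection, built on an "empty Tango" backbone that was itself derived from pcDNA3.1(+). It is propagated as a high-copy plasmid in E. coli under ampicillin selection, and it carries a neomycin resistance marker so that transfected mammalian cells can be selected with G418. The insert is the human GPRC5D coding sequence (about 1 kb), an orphan class C G protein-coupled receptor. It is placed under the CMV promoter for strong constitutive expression and carries an N-terminal FLAG epitope supplied by the backbone, which can be used to detect the receptor.

The depositor comments indicate that a tTA (tetracycline transactivator) sequence lies downstream of the receptor, consistent with the Tango assay design named in the stated purpose: transcriptional activation following arrestin translocation. In general terms, such assays fuse a receptor to a releasable transcription factor, so that arrestin recruitment to the activated receptor frees tTA to drive a reporter gene in the host cells. The record does not itemise the linker, the protease cleavage site or any other fusion elements, and no feature table is provided. The receptor was cloned by restriction enzymes with a retained 5′ NotI site. The 3′ site is uncertain, because most vectors in the series carry XbaI rather than XhoI downstream of tTA.

The construct is intended for parallel, G protein-independent screening of compounds against the human GPCRome. It was produced as part of a programme that develops tools for understudied members of druggable protein families.
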