>Addgene plasmid #66385 | GPRC5D-Tango | depositor partial sequence | sequence record 113383 | empty Tango
GACGGATCGGGAGATCTCCCGATCCCCTATGGTGCACTCTCAGTACAATCTGCTCTGATGCCGCATAGTT
AAGCCAGTATCTGCTCCCTGCTTGTGTGTTGGAGGTCGCTGAGTAGTGCGCGAGCAAAATTTAAGCTACA
ACAAGGCAAGGCTTGACCGACAATTGCATGAAGAATCTGCTTAGGGTTAGGCGTTTTGCGCTGCTTCGCG
ATGTACGGGCCAGATATACGCGTTGACATTGATTATTGACTAGTTATTAATAGTAATCAATTACGGGGTC
ATTAGTTCATAGCCCATATATGGAGTTCCGCGTTACATAACTTACGGTAAATGGCCCGCCTGGCTGACCG
CCCAACGACCCCCGCCCATTGACGTCAATAATGACGTATGTTCCCATAGTAACGCCAATAGGGACTTTCC
ATTGACGTCAATGGGTGGAGTATTTACGGTAAACTGCCCACTTGGCAGTACATCAAGTGTATCATATGCC
AAGTACGCCCCCTATTGACGTCAATGACGGTAAATGGCCCGCCTGGCATTATGCCCAGTACATGACCTTA
TGGGACTTTCCTACTTGGCAGTACATCTACGTATTAGTCATCGCTATTACCATGGTGATGCGGTTTTGGC
AGTACATCAATGGGCGTGGATAGCGGTTTGACTCACGGGGATTTCCAAGTCTCCACCCCATTGACGTCAA
TGGGAGTTTGTTTTGGCACCAAAATCAACGGGACTTTCCAAAATGTCGTAACAACTCCGCCCCATTGACG
CAAATGGGCGGTAGGCGTGTACGGTGGGAGGTCTATATAAGCAGAGCTCTCTGGCTAACTAGAGAACCCA
CTGCTTACTGGCTTATCGAAATTAATACGACTCACTATAGGGAGACCCAAGCTGGCTAGCGTTTAAACTT
AAGCTTGGTACCGAGCTCGGATCCACTAGTCCAGTGTGGTGGAATTCTGCAGATATCCAGCACAGTGGCG
GCCGCGCCACCATGAAGACGATCATCGCCCTGAGCTACATCTTCTGCCTGGTATTCGCCGACTACAAGGA
CGATGATGACGCCAGCATCGATACCGGTGGACGCACCCCACCCAGCCTGGGTCCCCAAGATGAGTCCTGC
ACCACCGCCAGCTCCTCCCTGGCCAAGGACACTTCATCGACCGGTGAGAACCTGTACTTCCAGCTAAGAT
TAGATAAAAGTAAAGTGATTAACAGCGCATTAGAGCTGCTTAATGAGGTCGGAATCGAAGGTTTAACAAC
CCGTAAACTCGCCCAGAAGCTAGGTGTAGAGCAGCCTACATTGTATTGGCATGTAAAAAATAAGCGGGCT
TTGCTCGACGCCTTAGCCATTGAGATGTTAGATAGGCACCATACTCACTTTTGCCCTTTAGAAGGGGAAA
GCTGGCAAGATTTTTTACGTAATAACGCTAAAAGTTTTAGATGTGCTTTACTAAGTCATCGCGATGGAGC
AAAAGTACATTTAGGTACACGGCCTACAGAAAAACAGTATGAAACTCTCGAAAATCAATTAGCCTTTTTA
TGCCAACAAGGTTTTTCACTAGAGAATGCATTATATGCACTCAGCGCTGTGGGGCATTTTACTTTAGGTT
GCGTATTGGAAGATCAAGAGCATCAAGTCGCTAAAGAAGAAAGGGAAACACCTACTACTGATAGTATGCC
GCCATTATTACGACAAGCTATCGAATTATTTGATCACCAAGGTGCAGAGCCAGCCTTCTTATTCGGCCTT
GAATTGATCATATGCGGATTAGAAAAACAACTTAAATGTGAAAGTGGGTCCGCGTACAGCCGCGCGCGTA
CGAAAAACAATTACGGGTCTACCATCGAGGGCCTGCTCGATCTCCCGGACGACGACGCCCCCGAAGAGGC
GGGGCTGGCGGCTCCGCGCCTGTCCTTTCTCCCCGCGGGACACACGCGCAGACTGTCGACGGCCCCCCCG
ACCGATGTCAGCCTGGGGGACGAGCTCCACTTAGACGGCGAGGACGTGGCGATGGCGCATGCCGACGCGC
TAGACGATTTCGATCTGGACATGTTGGGGGACGGGGATTCCCCGGGTCCGGGATTTACCCCCCACGACTC
CGCCCCCTACGGCGCTCTGGATATGGCCGACTTCGAGTTTGAGCAGATGTTTACCGATGCCCTTGGAATT
GACGAGTACGGTGGGTAGCTCGAGTCTAGAGGGCCCGTTTAAACCCGCTGATCAGCCTCGACTGTGCCTT
CTAGTTGCCAGCCATCTGTTGTTTGCCCCTCCCCCGTGCCTTCCTTGACCCTGGAAGGTGCCACTCCCAC
TGTCCTTTCCTAATAAAATGAGGAAATTGCATCGCATTGTCTGAGTAGGTGTCATTCTATTCTGGGGGGT
GGGGTGGGGCAGGACAGCAAGGGGGAGGATTGGGAAGACAATAGCAGGCATGCTGGGGATGCGGTGGGCT
CTATGGCTTCTGAGGCGGAAAGAACCAGCTGGGGCTCTAGGGGGTATCCCC
[124 nt withheld, positions 2502-2625]
C
[91 nt withheld, positions 2627-2717]
A
[49 nt withheld, positions 2719-2767]
CCTTTGACGTTGGAGTCCACGTTCTTT
[37 nt withheld, positions 2795-2831]
ACCCTATCTCGGTCTATTCTTTTGATTTATAAGGGATTTTGCCGATTTCGGCCTATTGGTTAAAAAATGA
GCTGATTTAACAAAAATTTAACGCGAATTAATTCTGTGGAATGTGTGTCAGTTAGGGTGTGGAAAGTCCC
CAGGCTCCCCAGCAGGCAGAAGTATGCAAAGCATGCATCTCAATTAGTCAGCAACCAGGTGTGGAAAGTC
CCCAGGCTCCCCAGCAGGCAGAAGTATGCAAAGCATGCATCTCAATTAGTCAGCAACCATAGTCCCGCCC
CTAACTCCGCCCATCCCGCCCCTAACTCCGCCCAGTTCCGCCCATTCTCCGCCCCATGGCTGACTAATTT
TTTTTATTTATGCAGAGGCCGAGGCCGCCTCTGCCTCTGAGCTATTCCAGAAGTAGTGAGGAGGCTTTTT
TGGAGGCCTAGGCTTTTGCAAAAAGCTCCCGGGAGCTTGTATATCCATTTTCGGATCTGATCAAGAGACA
GGATGAGGATCGTTTCGCATGATTGAACAAGATGGATTGCACGCAGGTTCTCCGGCCGCTTGGGTGGAGA
GGCTATTCGGCTATGACTGGGCACAACAGACAATCGGCTGCTCTGATGCCGCCGTGTTCCGGCTGTCAGC
GCAGGGGCGCCCGGTTCTTTTTGTCAAGACCGACCTGTCCGGTGCCCTGAATGAACTGCAGGACGAGGCA
GCGCGGCTATCGTGGCTGGCCACGACGGGCGTTCCTTGCGCAGCTGTGCTCGACGTTGTCACTGAAGCGG
GAAGGGACTGGCTGCTATTGGGCGAAGTGCCGGGGCAGGATCTCCTGTCATCTCACCTTGCTCCTGCCGA
GAAAGTATCCATCATGGCTGATGCAATGCGGCGGCTGCATACGCTTGATCCGGCTACCTGCCCATTCGAC
CACCAAGCGAAACATCGCATCGAGCGAGCACGTACTCGGATGGAAGCCGGTCTTGTCGATCAGGATGATC
TGGACGAAGAGCATCAGGGGCTCGCGCCAGCCGAACTGTTCGCCAGGCTCAAGGCGCGCATGCCCGACGG
CGAGGATCTCGTCGTGACCCATGGCGATGCCTGCTTGCCGAATATCATGGTGGAAAATGGCCGCTTTTCT
GGATTCATCGACTGTGGCCGGCTGGGTGTGGCGGACCGCTATCAGGACATAGCGTTGGCTACCCGTGATA
TTGCTGAAGAGCTTGGCGGCGAATGGGCTGACCGCTTCCTCGTGCTTTACGGTATCGCCGCTCCCGATTC
GCAGCGCATCGCCTTCTATCGCCTTCTTGACGAGTTCTTCTGAGCGGGACTCTGGGGTTCGAAATGACCG
ACCAAGCGACGCCCAACCTGCCATCACGAGATTTCGATTCCACCGCCGCCTTCTATGAAAGGTTGGGCTT
CGGAATCGTTTTCCGGGACGCCGGCTGGATGATCCTCCAGCGCGGGGATCTCATGCTGGAGTTCTTCGCC
CACCCCAACTTGTTTATTGCAGCTTATAATGGTTACAAATAAAGCAATAGCATCACAAATTTCACAAATA
AAGCATTTTTTTCACTGCATTCTAGTTGTGGTTTGTCCAAACTCATCAATGTATCTTATCATGTCTGTAT
ACCGTCGACCTCTAGCTAGAGCTTGGCGTAATCATGGTCATAGCTGTTTCCTGTGTGAAATTGTTATCCG
CTCACAATTCCACACAACATACGAGCCGGAAGCATAAAGTGTAAAGCCTGGGGTGCCTAATGAGTGAGCT
AACTCACATTAATTGCGTTGCGCTCACTGCCCGCTTTCCAGTCGGGAAACCTGTCGTGCCAGCTGCATTA
ATGAATCGGCCAACGCGCGGGGAGAGGCGGTTTGCGTATTGGGCGCTCTTCCGCTTCCTCGCTCACTGAC
TCGCTGCGCTCGGTCGTTCGGCTGCGGCGAGCGGTATCAGCTCACTCAAAGGCGGTAATACGGTTATCCA
CAGAATCAGGGGATAACGCAGGAAAGAACATGTGAGCAAAAGGCCAGCAAAAGGCCAGGAACCGTAAAAA
GGCCGCGTTGCTGGCGTTTTTCCATAGGCTCCGCCCCCCTGACGAGCATCACAAAAATCGACGCTCAAGT
CAGAGGTGGCGAAACCCGACAGGACTATAAAGATACCAGGCGTTTCCCCCTGGAAGCTCCCTCGTGCGCT
CTCCTGTTCCGACCCTGCCGCTTACCGGATACCTGTCCGCCTTTCTCCCTTCGGGAAGCGTGGCGCTTTC
TCATAGCTCACGCTGTAGGTATCTCAGTTCGGTGTAGGTCGTTCGCTCCAAGCTGGGCTGTGTGCACGAA
CCCCCCGTTCAGCCCGACCGCTGCGCCTTATCCGGTAACTATCGTCTTGAGTCCAACCCGGTAAGACACG
ACTTATCGCCACTGGCAGCAGCCACTGGTAACAGGATTAGCAGAGCGAGGTATGTAGGCGGTGCTACAGA
GTTCTTGAAGTGGTGGCCTAACTACGGCTACACTAGAAGAACAGTATTTGGTATCTGCGCTCTGCTGAAG
CCAGTTACCTTCGGAAAAAGAGTTGGTAGCTCTTGATCCGGCAAACAAACCACCGCTGGTAGCGGTTTTT
TTGTTTGCAAGCAGCAGATTACGCGCAGAAAAAAAGGATCTCAAGAAGATCCTTTGATCTTTTCTACGGG
GTCTGACGCTCAGTGGAACGAAAACTCACGTTAAGGGATTTTGGTCATGAGATTATCAAAAAGGATCTTC
ACCTAGATCCTTTTAAATTAAAAATGAAGTTTTAAATCAATCTAAAGTATATATGAGTAAACTTGGTCTG
ACAGTTACCAATGCTTAATCAGTGAGGCACCTATCTCAGCGATCTGTCTATTTCGTTCATCCATAGTTGC
CTGACTCCCCGTCGTGTAGATAACTACGATACGGGAGGGCTTACCATCTGGCCCCAGTGCTGCAATGATA
CCGCGAGACCCACGCTCACCGGCTCCAGATTTATCAGCAATAAACCAGCCAGCCGGAAGGGCCGAGCGCA
GAAGTGGTCCTGCAACTTTATCCGCCTCCATCCAGTCTATTAATTGTTGCCGGGAAGCTAGAGTAAGTAG
TTCGCCAGTTAATAGTTTGCGCAACGTTGTTGCCATTGCTACAGGCATCGTGGTGTCACGCTCGTCGTTT
GGTATGGCTTCATTCAGCTCCGGTTCCCAACGATCAAGGCGAGTTACATGATCCCCCATGTTGTGCAAAA
AAGCGGTTAGCTCCTTCGGTCCTCCGATCGTTGTCAGAAGTAAGTTGGCCGCAGTGTTATCACTCATGGT
TATGGCAGCACTGCATAATTCTCTTACTGTCATGCCATCCGTAAGATGCTTTTCTGTGACTGGTGAGTAC
TCAACCAAGTCATTCTGAGAATAGTGTATGCGGCGACCGAGTTGCTCTTGCCCGGCGTCAATACGGGATA
ATACCGCGCCACATAGCAGAACTTTAAAAGTGCTCATCATTGGAAAACGTTCTTCGGGGCGAAAACTCTC
AAGGATCTTACCGCTGTTGAGATCCAGTTCGATGTAACCCACTCGTGCACCCAACTGATCTTCAGCATCT
TTTACTTTCACCAGCGTTTCTGGGTGAGCAAAAACAGGAAGGCAAAATGCCGCAAAAAAGGGAATAAGGG
CGACACGGAAATGTTGAATACTCATACTCTTCCTTTTTCAATATTATTGAAGCATTTATCAGGGTTATTG
TCTCATGAGCGGATACATATTTGAATGTATTTAGAAAAATAAACAAATAGGGGTTCCGCGCACATTTCCC
CGAAAAGTGCCACCTGACGTC
