>Addgene plasmid #66385 | GPRC5D-Tango | depositor partial sequence | sequence record 113384 | GPRC5D
ATGTATAAAGATTGTATTGAGTCTACTGGTGACTATTTCCTGCTGTGTGACGCCGAGGGCCCATGGGGAA
TCATTCTGGAATCTCTGGCCATCCTGGGAATCGTGGTGACCATTTTGCTCCTTCTTGCTTTTCTGTTTCT
GATGCGCAAAATCCAGGATTGCAGCCAGTGGAATGTCCTGCCCACTCAGCTTTTGTTCTTGCTTAGCGTT
CTTGGCCTGTTTGGGCTGGCTTTCGCCTTTATTATCGAACTGAACCAGCAAACAGCCCCCGTGCGCTACT
TTCTCTTCGGCGTGCTGTTTGCCCTCTGCTTCTCATGTCTTCTGGCCCATGCCAGTAACCTGGTTAAGCT
GGTCCGGGGATGTGTATCATTTTCATGGACTACCATCCTGTGTATCGCTATAGGCTGTAGTCTGCTTCAG
ATTATCATCGCGACAGAATACGTGACCCTGATCATGACCAGAGGCATGATGTTCGTGAACATGACTCCAT
GCCAACTGAACGTAGACTTTGTTGTACTCCTTGTGTACGTTCTGTTTCTGATGGCCCTGACTTTCTTCGT
CAGTAAAGCTACGTTTTGCGGTCCGTGCGAGAATTGGAAGCAGCACGGTCGCCTGATTTTCATTACGGTT
CTCTTCTCTATCATTATTTGGGTCGTGTGGATTAGTATGCTGCTGCGCGGAAATCCACAGTTTCAGCGCC
AGCCCCAGTGGGACGATCCTGTCGTTTGTATCGCTCTCGTGACTAACGCCTGGGTTTTCCTGCTCCTGTA
CATTGTTCCAGAGCTGTGCATTCTCTACAGATCTTGCCGACAGGAATGTCCCCTCCAGGGGAACGCATGT
CCCGTGACAGCCTATCAACATAGTTTCCAAGTGGAAAACCAGGAGCTGTCACGGGCCAGGGACTCTGACG
GAGCCGAAGAAGATGTGGCGCTGACGAGTTATGGCACACCCATCCAACCACAGACCGTGGATCCGACCCA
AGAATGCTTCATCCCACAGGCCAAGCTGAGCCCGCAGCAGGATGCTGGCGGTGTA
