>Addgene plasmid #66385 | GPRC5D-Tango | addgene partial sequence | sequence record 118393 | CMV-F 5'-CGCAAATGGGCGGTAGGCGTG-3'
CTCTCTGGCTAACTAGAGAACCCACTGCTTACTGGCTTATCGAAATTAATACGACTCACTATAGGGAGAC
CCAAGCTGGCTAGCGTTTAAACTTAAGCTTGGTACCGAGCTCGGATCCACTAGTCCAGTGTGGTGGAATT
CTGCAGATATCCAGCACAGTGGCGGCCGCGCCACCATGAAGACGATCATCGCCCTGAGCTACATCTTCTG
CCTGGTATTCGCCGACTACAAGGACGATGATGACGCCAGCATCGATATGTATAAAGATTGTATTGAGTCT
ACTGGTGACTATTTCCTGCTGTGTGACGCCGAGGGCCCATGGGGAATCATTCTGGAATCTCTGGCCATCC
TGGGAATCGTGGTGACCATTTTGCTCCTTCTTGCTTTTCTGTTTCTGATGCGCAAAATCCAGGATTGCAG
CCAGTGGAATGTCCTGCCCACTCAGCTTTTGTTCTTGCTTAGCGTTCTTGGCCTGTTTGGGCTGGCTTTC
GCCTTTATTATCGAACTGAACCAGCAAACAGCCCCCGTGCGCTACTTTCTCTTCGGCGTGCTGTTTGCCC
TCTGCTTCTCATGTCTTCTGGCCCATGCCAGTAACCTGGTTAAGCTGGTCCGGGGATGTGTATCATTTTC
ATGGACTACCATCCTGTGTATCGCTATAGGCTGTAGTCTGCTTCAGATTATCATCGCGACAGAATACGTG
ACCCTGATCATGACCAGAGGCATGATGTTCGTGAACATGACTCCATGCCAACTGAACGTAGACTTTGTTG
TACTCCTTGTGTACGTTCTGTTTCTGATGGCCCTGACTTTCTTCGTCAGTAAAGCTACGTTTTGCGGTCC
GTGCGAGAATTGGAAGCAGCACGGTCGCCTGATTTTCATTACGGTTCTCTTCTCTATCATTATTTGGGTC
GTGTGGATTAGTATGCTGCTGCGCGGAAATCCACAGTTTCAGCGCCAGCCCC
