>Addgene plasmid #66385 | GPRC5D-Tango | addgene partial sequence | sequence record 118394 | Tet-R 5'-GGCGAGTTTACGGGTTGTTA-3'
CTCTATGCGCTGTTATCACTTTACTTTTATCTAATCTTAGCTGGAAGTACAGGTTCTCACCGGTCGATGA
AGTGTCCTTGGCCAGGGAGGAGCTGGCGGTGGTGCAGGACTCATCTTGGGGACCCAGGCTGGGTGGGGTG
CGTCCACCGGTATCGATTACACCGCCAGCATCCTGCTGCGGGCTCAGCTTGGCCTGTGGGATGAAGCATT
CTTGGGTCGGATCCACGGTCTGTGGTTGGATGGGTGTGCCATAACTCGTCAGCGCCACATCTTCTTCGGC
TCCGTCAGAGTCCCTGGCCCGTGACAGCTCCTGGTTTTCCACTTGGAAACTATGTTGATAGGCTGTCACG
GGACATGCGTTCCCCTGGAGGGGACATTCCTGTCGGCAAGATCTGTAGAGAATGCACAGCTCTGGAACAA
TGTACAGGAGCAGGAAAACCCAGGCGTTAGTCACGAGAGCGATACAAACGACAGGATCGTCCCACTGGGG
CTGGCGCTGAAACTGTGGATTTCCGCGCAGCAGCATACTAATCCACACGACCCAAATAATGATAGAGAAG
AGAACCGTAATGAAAATCAGGCGACCGTGCTGCTTCCAATTCTCGCACGGACCGCAAAACGTAGCTTTAC
TGACGAAGAAAGTCAGGGCCATCAGAAACAGAACGTACACAAGGAGTACAACAAAGTCTACGTTCAGTTG
GCATGGAGTCATGTTCACGAACATCATGCCTCTGGTCATGATCAGGGTCACGTATTCTGTCGCGATGATA
ATCTGAAGCAGACTACAGCCTATAGCGATACACAGGATGGTAGTCCATGAAAATGATACACATCCCCGGA
CCAGCTTAACCAGGTTACTGGCATGGGCCAGAAGACATGAGAAGCAGAGGGCAAACAGCACGCCGAAGAG
AAAGTAGCGCACGGGGGCTGTTT
